>Addgene plasmid #127050 | pJUMP19-L1U1H08_CT | addgene full sequence | sequence record 248467 | Addgene NGS Result
TTAATTAAGGAGTTGACGGCTAGCTCAGTCCTAGGTACAGTGCTAGCGTACTTAACTTCTGACTGAGTTG
CACGCTTAACTTCTGACTGAGTTGCACGCTGAATTCGCGGCCGCTTCTAGAGGGTCTGCGATGTTTGGTC
TCTTTCGTGATCGACCCGCATGTTCGCATGCGGGTTTTTTTTTTGTTCGCTTGAGACCTTTCATCGCGAC
CTACTAGTAGCGGCCGCTGCAGGGAGTAACTTCTGACTGAGTTGCATACTTGTTTAACTTTAAGAAGGAG
ATATACAATGGTAGCCCGTAAAGGAGAAGAACTTTTCACTGGAGTTGTCCCAATTCTTGTTGAATTAGAT
GGTGATGTTAATGGGCACAAATTTTCTGTCAGTGGAGAGGGTGAAGGTGATGCAACATACGGAAAACTTA
CCCTTAAATTTATTTGCACTACTGGAAAACTACCTGTTCCATGGCCAACACTTGTCACTACTTTCGGTTA
TGGTGTTCAATGCTTTGCGAGATACCCAGATCATATGAAACAGCATGACTTTTTCAAGAGTGCCATGCCC
GAAGGTTATGTACAGGAAAGAACTATATTTTTCAAAGATGACGGGAACTACAAGACACGTGCTGAAGTCA
AGTTTGAAGGTGATACCCTTGTTAATAGAATCGAGTTAAAAGGTATTGATTTTAAAGAAGATGGAAACAT
TCTTGGACACAAATTGGAATACAACTATAACTCACACAATGTATACATCATGGCAGACAAACAAAAGAAT
GGAATCAAAGTTAACTTCAAAATTAGACACAACATTGAAGATGGAAGCGTTCAACTAGCAGACCATTATC
AACAAAATACTCCAATTGGCGATGGCCCTGTCCTTTTACCAGACAACCATTACCTGTCCACACAATCTGC
CCTTTCGAAAGATCCCAACGAAAAGAGAGATCACATGGTCCTTCTTGAGTTTGTAACAGCTGCTGGGATT
ACACATGGCATGGATGAACTATACAAAGGTTCGTAACTTCTGACTGAGTTGCACGCTCTAGTCTTGGACT
CCTGTTGATAGATCCAGTAATGACCTCAGAACTCCATCTGGATTTGTTCAGAACGCTCGGTTGCCGCCGG
GCGTTTTTTATTGGTGAGAATCCAGGGGTCCCCAATAATTACGATTTAAATTAGTAGCCCGCCTAATGAG
CGGGCTTTTTTTTAATTCCCCTATTTGTTTATTTTTCTAAATACATTCAAATATGTATCCGCTCATGAGA
CAATAACCCTGATAAATGCTTCAATAATATTGAAAAAGGAAGAGTATGAGCATTCAGCATTTTCGTGTGG
CGCTGATTCCGTTTTTTGCGGCGTTTTGCCTGCCGGTGTTTGCGCATCCGGAAACCCTGGTGAAAGTGAA
AGATGCGGAAGATCAACTGGGTGCGCGCGTGGGCTATATTGAACTGGATCTGAACAGCGGCAAAATTCTG
GAATCTTTTCGTCCGGAAGAACGTTTTCCGATGATGAGCACCTTTAAAGTGCTGCTGTGCGGTGCGGTTC
TGAGCCGTGTGGATGCGGGCCAGGAACAACTGGGCCGTCGTATTCATTATAGCCAGAACGATCTGGTGGA
ATATAGCCCGGTGACCGAAAAACATCTGACCGATGGCATGACCGTGCGTGAACTGTGCAGCGCGGCGATT
ACCATGAGCGATAACACCGCGGCGAACCTGCTGCTGACGACCATTGGCGGTCCGAAAGAACTGACCGCGT
TTCTGCATAACATGGGCGATCATGTGACCCGTCTGGATCGTTGGGAACCGGAACTGAACGAAGCGATTCC
GAACGATGAACGTGATACCACCATGCCGGCAGCAATGGCGACCACCCTGCGTAAACTGCTGACGGGTGAG
CTGCTGACCCTGGCAAGCCGCCAGCAACTGATTGATTGGATGGAAGCGGATAAAGTGGCGGGTCCGCTGC
TGCGTAGCGCGCTGCCGGCTGGCTGGTTTATTGCGGATAAAAGCGGTGCGGGCGAACGTGGCAGCCGTGG
CATTATTGCGGCGCTGGGCCCGGATGGTAAACCGAGCCGTATTGTGGTGATTTATACCACCGGCAGCCAG
GCGACGATGGATGAACGTAACCGTCAGATTGCGGAAATTGGCGCGAGCCTGATTAAACATTGGTAAACCG
ATACAATTAAAGGCTCCTTTTGGAGCCTTTTTTTTTGGACGACCCTTGTCCTTTTCCGCTGCATAACCCT
GCTTCGGGGTCATTATAGCGATTTTTTCGGTATATCCATCCTTTTTCGCACGATATACAGGATTTTGCCA
AAGGGTTCGTGTAGACTTTCCTTGGTGTATCCAACGGCGTCAGCCGGGCAGGATAGGTGAAGTAGGCCCA
CCCGCGAGCGGGTGTTCCTTCTTCACTGTCCCTTATTCGCACCTGGCGGTGCTCAACGGGAATCCTGCTC
TGCGAGGCTGGCCGTAGGCCGGCCCCGTAGAAAAGATCAAAGGATCTTCTTGAGATCCTTTTTTTCTGCG
CGTAATCTGCTGCTTGCAAACAAAAAAACCACCGCTACCAGCGGTGGTTTGTTTGCCGGATCAAGAGCTA
CCAACTCTTTTTCCGAAGGTAACTGGCTTCAGCAGAGCGCAGATACCAAATACTGTCCTTCTAGTGTAGC
CGTAGTTAGGCCACCACTTCAAGAACTCTGTAGCACCGCCTACATACCTCGCTCTGCTAATCCTGTTACC
AGTGGCTGCTGCCAGTGGCGATAAGTCGTGTCTTACCGGGTTGGACTCAAGACGATAGTTACCGGATAAG
GCGCAGCGGTCGGGCTGAACGGGGGGTTCGTGCACACAGCCCAGCTTGGAGCGAACGACCTACACCGAAC
TGAGATACCTACAGCGTGAGCTATGAGAAAGCGCCACGCTTCCCGAAGGGAGAAAGGCGGACAGGTATCC
GGTAAGCGGCAGGGTCGGAACAGGAGAGCGCACGAGGGAGCTTCCAGGGGGAAACGCCTGGTATCTTTAT
AGTCCTGTCGGGTTTCGCCACCTCTGACTTGAGCGTCGATTTTTGTGATGCTCGTCAGGGGGGCGGAGCC
TATGGAAAAACGCCAGCAACGCGGCCTTTTTACGGTTCCTGGCCTTTTGCTGGCCTTTTGCTCACATGTT
CTTTCCTGCGTTATCCCCTGATTCTGTGGATAACCGTATTACCGCCTTTGAGTGAGCTGATACCGCTCGC
CGCAGCCGAACGACCGAGCGCAGCGAGTCAGTGAGCGAGGAAGCGGAAGAGCGCCTGATGCGGTATTTTC
TCCTTACGCATCTGTGCGGTATTTCACACCGCATATGGTGCACTCTCAGTACAATCTGCTCTGATGCCGC
ATAGTTAAGCCAGTATACACTCCGCTATCGCTACGTGACTGGGTCATGGCTGCGCCCCGACACCCGCCAA
CACCCGCTGACGCGCCCTGACGGGCTTGTCTGCTCCCGGCATCCGCTTACAGACAAGCTGTGACAGTCTC
CGGGAGCTGCATGTGTCAGAGGTTTTCACCGTCATCACCGAAACGCGCGAGGCAGCTGCGGTAAAGCTCA
TCAGCGTGGTCGTGCAGCGATTCACAGATGTCTGCCTGTTCATCCGCGTCCAGCTCGTTGAGTTTCTCCA
GAAGCGTTAATGTCTGGCTTCTGATAAAGCGGGCCATGTTAAGGGCGGTTTTTTCCTGTTTGGTCACTGA
TGCCTCCGTGTAAGGGGGATTTCTGTTCATGGGGGTAATGATACCGATGAAACGAGAGAGGATGCTCACG
ATACGGGTTACTGATGATGAACATGCCCGGTTACTGGAACGTTGTGAGGGTAAACAACTGGCGGTATGGA
TGCGGCGGGGGCGCGCCCAGCTGTCTAGGGCGGCGGATTTGTCCTACTCAGGAGAGCGTTCACCGACAAA
CAACAGATAAAACGAAAGGCCCAGTCTTTCGACTGAGCCTTTCGTTTTATTTGATGCCT
Features (pLannotate 1.2.2; 15 found; start..end, strand, type, name):
     13..37      +  promoter       J23119(SpeI) promoter (fragment): bacterial promoter (Registry of Standard Biological Parts BBa J23119) modified to end with an SpeI site
    101..122     +  misc_feature   BioBrick prefix: BioBrick prefix for parts that do not start with "ATG"
    212..232     +  misc_feature   BioBrick suffix: universal suffix for all parts
    260..280     +  RBS            RBS: efficient ribosome binding site from bacteriophage T7 gene 10 (Olins and Rangwala, 1989)
    288..1007    +  CDS            yEGFP: yEGFP is a fluorescent protein published in 1997.
   1047..1141    +  terminator     lambda t0 terminator: transcription terminator from phage lambda
   1214..1305    +  promoter       AmpR promoter: bla
   1306..2163    +  CDS            bla: BLAT_ECOLX - Experimental evidence at protein level: Swiss-Prot protein existence level 1. TEM-type are the most prevalent beta-lactamases in enterobacteria; they hydrolyze the beta-lactam bond in susceptible beta-lactam antibiotics, thus conferring resistance to penicillins and cephalosporins. TEM-3 and TEM-4 are capable of hydrolyzing cefotaxime and ceftazidime. TEM-5 is capable of hydrolyzing ceftazidime. TEM-6 is capable of hydrolyzing ceftazidime and aztreonam. TEM-8/CAZ-2, TEM- 16/CAZ-7 and TEM-24/CAZ-6 are markedly active against ceftazidime. IRT- 4 shows resistance to beta-lactamase in
   2170..2209    +  terminator     fd terminator: central terminator from bacteriophage fd (Otsuka and Kunisawa, 1982)
   2356..2464    +  oriT           oriT: incP origin of transfer
   2500..3088    +  rep_origin     ori: high-copy-number ColE1/pMB1/pBR322/pUC origin of replication
   3274..3414    -  misc_feature   bom: basis of mobility region from pBR322
   3516..3707    -  CDS            rop: Rop protein, which maintains plasmids at low copy number; rop
   3748..3858    +  CDS            mbeC (fragment): MBEC_ECOLX - Experimental evidence at protein level: Swiss-Prot protein existence level 1. Required for efficient mobilization of ColE1 plasmid and is thus essential to promote the specific transfer of the plasmid during conjugation. Probably functions by inducing DNA bending, helping the MbeA relaxase to melt the DNA around the nic site and cleave the phosphodiester bond. Binds specifically double-stranded DNA (dsDNA) containing the ColE1 oriT but does not recognize the inverted repeat (IR). From Escherichia coli.
   3887..3973    -  terminator     rrnB T1 terminator: Escherichia coli rrnB; transcription terminator T1 from the E. coli rrnB gene
