[The description below was written by a language model from this plasmid's Addgene catalogue record and pLannotate feature annotations shown in this document.]
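Description:
pJUMP19-L1U1H08_CT is a basic-part storage plasmid from the Joint Universal Modular Plasmids (JUMP) platform, a SEVA-derived vector family for modular bacterial synthetic biology. It is built on the pJUMP19-Tac backbone and carries a "CT" part, which combines a C-terminal stop codon with the synthetic transcription terminator L1U1H08. According to the depositor, the part was sub-domesticated from the EcoFlex MoClo toolkit. It is meant to serve as the final element when transcription units are assembled from promoter, RBS, coding and terminator modules. The record does not specify the cloning sites used.

The 3,979 nt sequenced plasmid is selected with ampicillin through a TEM-type bla gene driven by its own promoter and followed by an fd terminator. Replication relies on a ColE1/pMB1-type origin accompanied by the bom region and the rop gene, which matches the catalogue's low copy number designation. An incP oriT is present and could allow conjugative mobilisation when transfer functions are supplied in trans, and a short mbeC fragment lies next to the origin region.

The annotation software did not label the L1U1H08 terminator itself. It presumably lies in the short interval between the annotated BioBrick prefix and suffix, which sit downstream of a J23119 promoter fragment. After the suffix come a T7 gene 10 RBS, a GFP coding sequence (annotated as yEGFP) and the lambda t0 terminator. The record does not state the role of this reporter cassette, though its position downstream of the part site is notable. An rrnB T1 terminator near the end of the record insulates the cargo region from surrounding transcription.
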