Addgene plasmid #127050: pJUMP19-L1U1H08_CT
Purpose: Basic Part CT- C-terminus + Terminator; L1U1H08. C-termini STOP + terminator (synthetic)
Depositing lab: Chris French. Depositing organization: University of Edinburgh. Publication: Joint universal modular plasmids (JUMP): a flexible vector platform for synthetic biology. Valenzuela-Ortega M, French C. Synth Biol (Oxf). 2021 Feb 2;6(1):ysab003. doi: 10.1093/synbio/ysab003. eCollection 2021. PubMed 33623824.
Backbone
  Vector backbone: pJUMP19-Tac
  Backbone manufacturer: Backbone derived from SEVA.
  Vector type: Bacterial Expression, Synthetic Biology
Growth in bacteria
  Bacterial resistance: Ampicillin, 100 μg/mL
  Growth temperature: 37°C
  Growth strain: JM109
  Copy number: Low Copy
Gene/Insert
  Gene/Insert name: Part L1U1H08_CT
  Species: Synthetic
  Mutation: None
  Cloning method: Restriction Enzyme; 5′ cloning site Unknown (unknown if destroyed)
Terms and licenses: Academic/Nonprofit Terms; Industry Terms: Not Available to Industry
Depositor comments: Part sub-domesticated from EcoFlex MoClo toolkit (PMID: 27096716) Please visit https://www.biorxiv.org/content/10.1101/799585v1 for bioRxiv preprint.
How to cite: pJUMP19-L1U1H08_CT was a gift from Chris French (Addgene plasmid # 127050 ; http://n2t.net/addgene:127050 ; RRID:Addgene_127050)
